Addgene plasmid #211015: pHTC-HaloTag_BCL11A:1-773
Purpose: Mammalian expression of full-length human BCL11A. C-terminal HaloTag.
Depositing lab: Cheryl Arrowsmith. Depositing organization: University of Toronto. Publication: A Target Class Ligandability Evaluation of WD40 Repeat-Containing Proteins. Ackloo S, Li F, Szewczyk M, Seitova A, Loppnau P, Zeng H, Xu J, Ahmad S, Arnautova YA, Baghaie AJ, Beldar S, Bolotokova A, Centrella PA, Chau I, Clark MA, Cuozzo JW, Dehghani-Tafti S, Disch JS, Dong A, Dumas A, Feng JA, Ghiabi P, Gibson E, Gilmer J, Goldman B, Green SR, Guie MA, Guilinger JP, Harms N, Herasymenko O, Houliston S, Hutchinson A, Kearnes S, Keefe AD, Kimani SW, Kramer T, Kutera M, Kwak HA, Lento C, Li Y, Liu J, Loup J, Machado RAC, Mulhern CJ, Perveen S, Righetto GL, Riley P, Shrestha S, Sigel EA, Silva M, Sintchak MD, Slakman BL, Taylor RD, Thompson J, Torng W, Underkoffler C, von Rechenberg M, Walsh RT, Watson I, Wilson DJ, Wolf E, Yadav M, Yazdi AK, Zhang J, Zhang Y, Santhakumar V, Edwards AM, Barsyte-Lovejoy D, Schapira M, Brown PJ, Halabelian L, Arrowsmith CH. J Med Chem. 2025 Jan 23;68(2):1092-1112. doi: 10.1021/acs.jmedchem.4c02010. Epub 2024 Nov 4. PubMed 39495097.
Backbone
  Vector backbone: pHTC-HaloTag
  Backbone manufacturer: Promega
  Vector type: Mammalian Expression
  Selectable markers: Neomycin (select with G418)
Growth in bacteria
  Bacterial resistance: Ampicillin, 100 μg/mL
  Growth temperature: 37°C
  Growth strain: DH5alpha
  Copy number: High Copy
Gene/Insert
  Gene/Insert name: BCL11A:M1-F773
  Species: H. sapiens (human)
  Insert size (bp): 2319
  Mutation: isoform 2
  Entrez Gene: BCL11A (a.k.a. CTIP1, DILOS, EVI9, HBFQTL5, SMARCM1, ZNF856)
  Promoter: CMV
  Tag / fusion protein: HaloTag (C terminal on insert)
  Cloning method: Ligation Independent Cloning
  Sequencing primers: 5′ CTTACTGACATCCACTTTGC; 3′ CAACATCGACGTAGTGCATG
Resource information
  A portion of this plasmid was derived from a plasmid made by: Mammalian Gene Collection (BC021098.1)
Terms and licenses: Academic/Nonprofit Terms; Industry Terms: Not Available to Industry
Depositor comments: 5' Cloning Site: EcoR1 (not destroyed), 3' Cloning Site: EcoRV (not destroyed). C terminal tag: lepttedlyfqsdndgseigtgfpfdphyvevlgermhyvdvgprdgtpvlflhgnptssyvwrniiphvapthrciapdligmgksdkpdlgyffddhvrfmdafiealgleevvlvihdwgsalgfhwakrnpervkgiafmefirpiptwdewpefaretfqafrttdvgrkliidqnvfiegtlpmgvvrpltevemdhyrepflnpvdreplwrfpnelpiagepanivalveeymdwlhqspvpkllfwgtpgvlippaeaarlakslpnckavdigpglnllqednpdligseiarwlstleisg.
How to cite: pHTC-HaloTag_BCL11A:1-773 was a gift from Cheryl Arrowsmith (Addgene plasmid # 211015 ; http://n2t.net/addgene:211015 ; RRID:Addgene_211015)
