[The description below was written by a language model from this plasmid's Addgene catalogue record and pLannotate feature annotations shown in this document.]
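Description:
pHTC-HaloTag_BCL11A:1-773 is a mammalian expression plasmid of about 8.5 kb built on Promega's pHTC-HaloTag backbone. It produces human BCL11A (residues M1 to F773, recorded as isoform 2) fused at its C terminus to HaloTag. The 2,319 bp coding sequence derives from a Mammalian Gene Collection cDNA clone and was inserted by ligation-independent cloning. The automated annotation matched it to the mouse Bcl11a protein entry, which most likely reflects close homology, since the catalogue record gives the species as human.

Transcription is driven by the CMV immediate-early enhancer and promoter. A chimeric β-globin/immunoglobulin intron follows, which generally improves mRNA processing and expression. A T7 promoter sits just upstream of the open reading frame and could also permit in vitro transcription. Downstream of BCL11A, a linker containing a TEV protease recognition site precedes HaloTag, so the tag can be cleaved away after capture. HaloTag is a modified bacterial dehalogenase that binds chloroalkane ligands covalently, which allows fluorescent labelling, pull-down or immobilisation of the fusion. An SV40 polyadenylation signal is annotated after the cassette.

A separate SV40 early promoter drives the neomycin phosphotransferase gene with a synthetic poly(A) signal, allowing G418 selection of stably transfected mammalian cells. In E. coli the plasmid is maintained through a high-copy ColE1/pUC-type origin and ampicillin resistance, and a cer site helps keep it monomeric. Several short annotated fragments (SET1, large T antigen, M13 ori, bom, tnpA) appear to be backbone remnants or spurious matches. The record states the purpose as mammalian expression of full-length BCL11A. The associated publication concerns ligandability of protein targets, but the specific assay is not stated.
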