Features (pLannotate 1.2.2; 21 found; start..end, strand, type, name):
    140..517     +  enhancer       CMV enhancer: human cytomegalovirus immediate early enhancer
    519..718     +  promoter       CMV promoter: human cytomegalovirus (CMV) immediate early promoter
    857..989     +  intron         chimeric intron: chimera between introns from human β-globin and immunoglobulin heavy chain genes
   1033..1051    +  promoter       T7 promoter: promoter for bacteriophage T7 RNA polymerase
   1085..3403    +  CDS            Bcl11a: BC11A_MOUSE - Also known as Ctip1, Evi9, Kiaa1809. Experimental evidence at protein level: Swiss-Prot protein existence level 1. Transcription factor (By similarity). Associated with the BAF SWI/SNF chromatin remodeling complex (PubMed:23644491). Binds to the 5'-TGACCA-3' sequence motif in regulatory regions of target genes (By similarity). May play a role in hematopoiesis (PubMed:10757802). Essential factor in lymphopoiesis, required for B-cell formation in fetal liver (PubMed:12717432). May function as a modulator of the transcriptional repression activity of NR2F2 (PubMed:10744719). From Mu
   3458..3478    +  CDS            TEV site: tobacco etch virus (TEV) protease recognition and cleavage site
   3494..4377    +  CDS            HaloTag® (fragment): modified bacterial dehalogenase that forms covalent bonds with chloroalkane derivatives
   4407..4456    +  CDS            SET1 (fragment): solubility-enhancement tag derived from T7 phage gene 10B
   4464..4483    +  terminator     T7 terminator (fragment): transcription terminator for bacteriophage T7 RNA polymerase
   4505..4626    -  polyA_signal   SV40 poly(A) signal: SV40 polyadenylation signal
   4649..4717    -  CDS            large T antigen (fragment): large T antigen from SV40 (simian virus 40)
   4722..4754    +  rep_origin     M13 ori (fragment): M13 bacteriophage origin of replication; arrow indicates direction of (+) strand synthesis
   4755..4806    -  misc_feature   bom (fragment): basis of mobility region from pBR322
   4871..5228    +  promoter       SV40 promoter: SV40 enhancer and early promoter
   5279..6070    +  CDS            neo: KKA2_KLEPN - Also known as kan, nptII. Experimental evidence at protein level: Swiss-Prot protein existence level 1. Resistance to kanamycin, neomycin, paromomycin, ribostamycin, butirosin and gentamicin B. From Klebsiella pneumoniae.
   6137..6185    +  polyA_signal   poly(A) signal: synthetic polyadenylation signal
   6206..6298    -  CDS            tnpA (fragment): TN5P_ECOLX - Also known as tnp. Experimental evidence at protein level: Swiss-Prot protein existence level 1. Mediates transposition of transposon Tn5 by a 'cut and paste' mechanism. First, the monomeric transposase binds the 19 bp inverted DNA repeats flanking the transposon. Then, dimerization of the DNA- bound transposase creates a synaptic DNA complex. After nicking of the first DNA strand, excision of the transposon proceeds through a series of intermediates. The transposase then mediates the insertion of the transposon at a new site by strand transfer. The activity of the wild- type tran
   6341..6445    +  promoter       AmpR promoter: bla
   6446..7306    +  CDS            AmpR: β-lactamase; bla; confers resistance to ampicillin, carbenicillin, and related antibiotics
   7464..8052    -  rep_origin     ori: high-copy-number ColE1/pMB1/pBR322/pUC origin of replication
   8168..8451    +  misc_feature   cer region: ColE1-derived recombination site that helps to maintain plasmids as monomers
>Addgene plasmid #211015 | pHTC-HaloTag_BCL11A:1-773 | addgene full sequence | sequence record 423373 | Addgene NGS Result
TCAATATTGGCCATTAGCCATATTATTCATTGGTTATATAGCATAAATCAATATTGGCTATTGGCCATTG
CATACGTTGTATCTATATCATAATATGTACATTTATATTGGCTCATGTCCAATATGACCGCCATGTTGGC
ATTGATTATTGACTAGTTATTAATAGTAATCAATTACGGGGTCATTAGTTCATAGCCCATATATGGAGTT
CCGCGTTACATAACTTACGGTAAATGGCCCGCCTGGCTGACCGCCCAACGACCCCCGCCCATTGACGTCA
ATAATGACGTATGTTCCCATAGTAACGCCAATAGGGACTTTCCATTGACGTCAATGGGTGGAGTATTTAC
GGTAAACTGCCCACTTGGCAGTACATCAAGTGTATCATATGCCAAGTCCGCCCCCTATTGACGTCAATGA
CGGTAAATGGCCCGCCTGGCATTATGCCCAGTACATGACCTTACGGGACTTTCCTACTTGGCAGTACATC
TACGTATTAGTCATCGCTATTACCATGGTGATGCGGTTTTGGCAGTACACCAATGGGCGTGGATAGCGGT
TTGACTCACGGGGATTTCCAAGTCTCCACCCCATTGACGTCAATGGGAGTTTGTTTTGGCACCAAAATCA
ACGGGACTTTCCAAAATGTCGTAATAACCCCGCCCCGTTGACGCAAATGGGCGGTAGGCGTGTACGGTGG
GAGGTCTATATAAGCAGAGCTGGTTTAGTGAACCGTCAGATCACTAGAAGCTTTATTGCGGTAGTTTATC
ACAGTTAAATTGCTAACGCAGTCAGTGCTTCTGACACAACAGTCTCGAACTTAAGCTGCAGAAGTTGGTC
GTGAGGCACTGGGCAGGTAAGTATCAAGGTTACAAGACAGGTTTAAGGAGACCAATAGAAACTGGGCTTG
TCGAGACAGAGAAGACTCTTGCGTTTCTGATAGGCACCTATTGGTCTTACTGACATCCACTTTGCCTTTC
TCTCCACAGGTGTCCACTCCCAGTTCAATTACAGCTCTTAAGGCTAGAGTATTAATACGACTCACTATAG
GGCTAGCAAAGCGATCGCTTCCGAATTCGCCACCATGTCTCGCCGCAAGCAAGGCAAACCCCAGCACTTA
AGCAAACGGGAATTCTCGCCCGAGCCTCTTGAAGCCATTCTTACAGATGATGAACCAGACCACGGCCCGT
TGGGAGCTCCAGAAGGGGATCATGACCTCCTCACCTGTGGGCAGTGCCAGATGAACTTCCCATTGGGGGA
CATTCTTATTTTTATCGAGCACAAACGGAAACAATGCAATGGCAGCCTCTGCTTAGAAAAAGCTGTGGAT
AAGCCACCTTCCCCTTCACCAATCGAGATGAAAAAAGCATCCAATCCCGTGGAGGTTGGCATCCAGGTCA
CGCCAGAGGATGACGATTGTTTATCAACGTCATCTAGAGGAATTTGCCCCAAACAGGAACACATAGCAGA
TAAACTTCTGCACTGGAGGGGCCTCTCCTCCCCTCGTTCTGCACATGGAGCTCTAATCCCCACGCCTGGG
ATGAGTGCAGAATATGCCCCGCAGGGTATTTGTAAAGATGAGCCCAGCAGCTACACATGTACAACTTGCA
AACAGCCATTCACCAGTGCATGGTTTCTCTTGCAACACGCACAGAACACTCATGGATTAAGAATCTACTT
AGAAAGCGAACACGGAAGTCCCCTGACCCCGCGGGTTGGTATCCCTTCAGGACTAGGTGCAGAATGTCCT
TCCCAGCCACCTCTCCATGGGATTCATATTGCAGACAATAACCCCTTTAACCTGCTAAGAATACCAGGAT
CAGTATCGAGAGAGGCTTCCGGCCTGGCAGAAGGGCGCTTTCCACCCACTCCCCCCCTGTTTAGTCCACC
ACCGAGACATCACTTGGACCCCCACCGCATAGAGCGCCTGGGGGCGGAAGAGATGGCCCTGGCCACCCAT
CACCCGAGTGCCTTTGACAGGGTGCTGCGGTTGAATCCAATGGCTATGGAGCCTCCCGCCATGGATTTCT
CTAGGAGACTTAGAGAGCTGGCAGGGAACACGTCTAGCCCACCGCTGTCCCCAGGCCGGCCCAGCCCTAT
GCAAAGGTTACTGCAACCATTCCAGCCAGGTAGCAAGCCGCCCTTCCTGGCGACGCCCCCCCTCCCTCCT
CTGCAATCCGCCCCTCCTCCCTCCCAGCCCCCGGTCAAGTCCAAGTCATGCGAGTTCTGCGGCAAGACGT
TCAAATTTCAGAGCAACCTGGTGGTGCACCGGCGCAGCCACACGGGCGAGAAGCCCTACAAGTGCAACCT
GTGCGACCACGCGTGCACCCAGGCCAGCAAGCTGAAGCGCCACATGAAGACGCACATGCACAAATCGTCC
CCCATGACGGTCAAGTCCGACGACGGTCTCTCCACCGCCAGCTCCCCGGAACCCGGCACCAGCGACTTGG
TGGGCAGCGCCAGCAGCGCGCTCAAGTCCGTGGTGGCCAAGTTCAAGAGCGAGAACGACCCCAACCTGAT
CCCGGAGAACGGGGACGAGGAGGAAGAGGAGGACGACGAGGAAGAGGAAGAAGAGGAGGAAGAGGAGGAG
GAGGAGCTGACGGAGAGCGAGAGGGTGGACTACGGCTTCGGGCTGAGCCTGGAGGCGGCGCGCCACCACG
AGAACAGCTCGCGGGGCGCGGTCGTGGGCGTGGGCGACGAGAGCCGCGCCCTGCCCGACGTCATGCAGGG
CATGGTGCTCAGCTCCATGCAGCACTTCAGCGAGGCCTTCCACCAGGTCCTGGGCGAGAAGCATAAGCGC
GGCCACCTGGCCGAGGCCGAGGGCCACAGGGACACTTGCGACGAAGACTCGGTGGCCGGCGAGTCGGACC
GCATAGACGATGGCACTGTTAATGGCCGCGGCTGCTCCCCGGGCGAGTCGGCCTCGGGGGGCCTGTCCAA
AAAGCTGCTGCTGGGCAGCCCCAGCTCGCTGAGCCCCTTCTCTAAGCGCATCAAGCTCGAGAAGGAGTTC
GACCTGCCCCCGGCCGCGATGCCCAACACGGAGAACGTGTACTCGCAGTGGCTCGCCGGCTACGCGGCCT
CCAGGCAGCTCAAAGATCCCTTCCTTAGCTTCGGAGACTCCAGACAATCGCCTTTTGCCTCCTCGTCGGA
GCACTCCTCGGAGAACGGGAGCTTGCGCTTCTCCACACCGCCCGGGGAGCTGGACGGAGGGATCTCGGGG
CGCAGCGGCACGGGAAGTGGAGGGAGCACGCCCCATATTAGTGGTCCGGGCCCGGGCAGGCCCAGCTCAA
AAGAGGGCAGACGCAGCGACACTTGTTCTTCACACACCCCCATTCGGCGTAGTACCCAGAGAGCTCAAGA
TGTGTGGCAGTTTTCGGATGGAAGCTCGAGAGCCCTTAAGTTCCGGATATCTAGATTTGGGCCCAATTCC
TGCAGGCGAGCTCTCGAGCCAACCACTGAGGATCTGTACTTTCAGAGCGATAACGATGGATCCGAAATCG
GTACTGGCTTTCCATTCGACCCCCATTATGTGGAAGTCCTGGGCGAGCGCATGCACTACGTCGATGTTGG
TCCGCGCGATGGCACCCCTGTGCTGTTCCTGCACGGTAACCCGACCTCCTCCTACGTGTGGCGCAACATC
ATCCCGCATGTTGCACCGACCCATCGCTGCATTGCTCCAGACCTGATCGGTATGGGCAAATCCGACAAAC
CAGACCTGGGTTATTTCTTCGACGACCACGTCCGCTTCATGGATGCCTTCATCGAAGCCCTGGGTCTGGA
AGAGGTCGTCCTGGTCATTCACGACTGGGGCTCCGCTCTGGGTTTCCACTGGGCCAAGCGCAATCCAGAG
CGCGTCAAAGGTATTGCATTTATGGAGTTCATCCGCCCTATCCCGACCTGGGACGAATGGCCAGAATTTG
CCCGCGAGACCTTCCAGGCCTTCCGCACCACCGACGTCGGCCGCAAGCTGATCATCGATCAGAACGTTTT
TATCGAGGGTACGCTGCCGATGGGTGTCGTCCGCCCGCTGACTGAAGTCGAGATGGACCATTACCGCGAG
CCGTTCCTGAATCCTGTTGACCGCGAGCCACTGTGGCGCTTCCCAAACGAGCTGCCAATCGCCGGTGAGC
CAGCGAACATCGTCGCGCTGGTCGAAGAATACATGGACTGGCTGCACCAGTCCCCTGTCCCGAAGCTGCT
GTTCTGGGGCACCCCAGGCGTTCTGATCCCACCGGCCGAAGCCGCTCGCCTGGCCAAAAGCCTGCCTAAC
TGCAAGGCTGTGGACATCGGCCCGGGTCTGAATCTGCTGCAAGAAGACAACCCGGACCTGATCGGCAGCG
AGATCGCGCGCTGGCTGTCTACTCTGGAGATTTCCGGTTAATAGAATTGGCATGCAAGCTGATCCGGCTG
CTAACAAAGCCCGAAAGGAAGCTGAGTTGGCTGCTGCCACCGCTGAGCAATAACTAGCATAACCCCTTGG
GGCGGCCGCTTCGAGCAGACATGATAAGATACATTGATGAGTTTGGACAAACCACAACTAGAATGCAGTG
AAAAAAATGCTTTATTTGTGAAATTTGTGATGCTATTGCTTTATTTGTAACCATTATAAGCTGCAATAAA
CAAGTTAACAACAACAATTGCATTCATTTTATGTTTCAGGTTCAGGGGGAGATGTGGGAGGTTTTTTTAA
GCAAGTAAAACCTCTACAAATGTGGTAAAATCGAATTTTAACAAAATATTAACGCTTACAATTTCCTGAT
GCGGTATTTTCTCCTTACGCATCTGTGCGGTATTTCACACCGCATACGCGGATCTGCGCAGCACCATGGC
CTGAAATAACCTCTGAAAGAGGAACTTGGTTAGGTACCTTCTGAGGCGGAAAGAACCAGCTGTGGAATGT
GTGTCAGTTAGGGTGTGGAAAGTCCCCAGGCTCCCCAGCAGGCAGAAGTATGCAAAGCATGCATCTCAAT
TAGTCAGCAACCAGGTGTGGAAAGTCCCCAGGCTCCCCAGCAGGCAGAAGTATGCAAAGCATGCATCTCA
ATTAGTCAGCAACCATAGTCCCGCCCCTAACTCCGCCCATCCCGCCCCTAACTCCGCCCAGTTCCGCCCA
TTCTCCGCCCCATGGCTGACTAATTTTTTTTATTTATGCAGAGGCCGAGGCCGCCTCGGCCTCTGAGCTA
TTCCAGAAGTAGTGAGGAGGCTTTTTTGGAGGCCTAGGCTTTTGCAAAAAGCTTGATTCTTCTGACACAA
CAGTCTCGAACTTAAGGCTAGAGCCACCATGATTGAACAAGATGGATTGCACGCAGGTTCTCCGGCCGCT
TGGGTGGAGAGGCTATTCGGCTATGACTGGGCACAACAGACAATCGGCTGCTCTGATGCCGCCGTGTTCC
GGCTGTCAGCGCAGGGGCGCCCGGTTCTTTTTGTCAAGACCGACCTGTCCGGTGCCCTGAATGAACTGCA
GGACGAGGCAGCGCGGCTATCGTGGCTGGCCACGACGGGCGTTCCTTGCGCAGCTGTGCTCGACGTTGTC
ACTGAAGCGGGAAGGGACTGGCTGCTATTGGGCGAAGTGCCGGGGCAGGATCTCCTGTCATCTCACCTTG
CTCCTGCCGAGAAAGTATCCATCATGGCTGATGCAATGCGGCGGCTGCATACGCTTGATCCGGCTACCTG
CCCATTCGACCACCAAGCGAAACATCGCATCGAGCGAGCACGTACTCGGATGGAAGCCGGTCTTGTCGAT
CAGGATGATCTGGACGAAGAGCATCAGGGGCTCGCGCCAGCCGAACTGTTCGCCAGGCTCAAGGCGCGCA
TGCCCGACGGCGAGGATCTCGTCGTGACCCATGGCGATGCCTGCTTGCCGAATATCATGGTGGAAAATGG
CCGCTTTTCTGGATTCATCGACTGTGGCCGGCTGGGTGTGGCGGACCGCTATCAGGACATAGCGTTGGCT
ACCCGTGATATTGCTGAAGAGCTTGGCGGCGAATGGGCTGACCGCTTCCTCGTGCTTTACGGTATCGCCG
CTCCCGATTCGCAGCGCATCGCCTTCTATCGCCTTCTTGACGAGTTCTTCTGAGCGGGACTCTGGGGTTC
GAAATGACCGACCAAGCGACGCCCAACCTGCCATCACGATGGCCGCAATAAAATATCTTTATTTTCATTA
CATCTGTGTGTTGGTTTTTTGTGTGAATCGATAGCGATAAGGATCCTCTTTGCGCTTGCGTTTTCCCTTG
TCCAGATAGCCCAGTAGCTGACATTCATCCGGGGTCAGCACCGTTTCTGCGGACTGGCTTTCTACGTAAT
GGTTTCTTAGACGTCAGGTGGCACTTTTCGGGGAAATGTGCGCGGAACCCCTATTTGTTTATTTTTCTAA
ATACATTCAAATATGTATCCGCTCATGAGACAATAACCCTGATAAATGCTTCAATAATATTGAAAAAGGA
AGAGTATGAGTATTCAACATTTCCGTGTCGCCCTTATTCCCTTTTTTGCGGCATTTTGCCTTCCTGTTTT
TGCTCACCCAGAAACGCTGGTGAAAGTAAAAGATGCTGAAGATCAGTTGGGTGCACGAGTGGGTTACATC
GAACTGGATCTCAACAGCGGTAAGATCCTTGAGAGTTTTCGCCCCGAAGAACGTTTTCCAATGATGAGCA
CTTTCAAAGTTCTGCTATGTGGCGCGGTATTATCCCGTATTGACGCCGGGCAAGAGCAACTCGGTCGCCG
CATACACTATTCTCAGAATGACTTGGTTGAGTACTCACCAGTCACAGAAAAGCATCTTACGGATGGCATG
ACAGTAAGAGAATTATGCAGTGCTGCCATAACCATGAGTGATAACACTGCGGCCAACTTACTTCTGACAA
CTATCGGAGGACCGAAGGAGCTAACCGCTTTTTTGCACAACATGGGGGATCATGTAACTCGCCTTGATCG
TTGGGAACCGGAGCTGAATGAAGCCATACCAAACGACGAGCGTGACACCACGATGCCTGTAGCAATGGCA
ACAACGTTGCGCAAACTATTAACTGGCGAACTACTTACTCTAGCTTCCCGGCAACAATTAATAGACTGGA
TGGAGGCGGATAAAGTTGCAGGACCACTTCTGCGCTCGGCCCTTCCGGCTGGCTGGTTTATTGCTGATAA
ATCTGGAGCCGGTGAGCGTGGGTCTCGCGGTATCATTGCAGCACTGGGGCCAGATGGTAAGCCCTCCCGT
ATCGTAGTTATCTACACGACGGGGAGTCAGGCAACTATGGATGAACGAAATAGACAGATCGCTGAGATAG
GTGCCTCACTGATTAAGCATTGGTAATTCGAAATGACCGACCAAGCGACGCCCAACCGGTATCAGCTCAC
TCAAAGGCGGTAATACGGTTATCCACAGAATCAGGGGATAACGCAGGAAAGAACATGTGAGCAAAAGGCC
AGCAAAAGGCCAGGAACCGTAAAAAGGCCGCGTTGCTGGCGTTTTTCCATAGGCTCCGCCCCCCTGACGA
GCATCACAAAAATCGACGCTCAAGTCAGAGGTGGCGAAACCCGACAGGACTATAAAGATACCAGGCGTTT
CCCCCTGGAAGCTCCCTCGTGCGCTCTCCTGTTCCGACCCTGCCGCTTACCGGATACCTGTCCGCCTTTC
TCCCTTCGGGAAGCGTGGCGCTTTCTCATAGCTCACGCTGTAGGTATCTCAGTTCGGTGTAGGTCGTTCG
CTCCAAGCTGGGCTGTGTGCACGAACCCCCCGTTCAGCCCGACCGCTGCGCCTTATCCGGTAACTATCGT
CTTGAGTCCAACCCGGTAAGACACGACTTATCGCCACTGGCAGCAGCCACTGGTAACAGGATTAGCAGAG
CGAGGTATGTAGGCGGTGCTACAGAGTTCTTGAAGTGGTGGCCTAACTACGGCTACACTAGAAGGACAGT
ATTTGGTATCTGCGCTCTGCTGAAGCCAGTTACCTTCGGAAAAAGAGTTGGTAGCTCTTGATCCGGCAAA
CAAACCACCGCTGGTAGCGGTGGTTTTTTTGTTTGCAAGCAGCAGATTACGCGCAGAAAAAAAGGATTTC
AAGAAGATCCTTTGATCTTTTCTACGGGGTCTGACGCTCAGTGGAACGAAAACTCACGTTAAGGGATTTT
GGTCATGAGATTATCAAAAAGGATCTTCACCTAGATCCTTTTATAGTCCGGAAATACAGGAACGCACGCT
GGATGGCCCTTCGCTGGGATGGTGAAACCATGAAAAATGGCAGCTTCAGTGGATTAAGTGGGGGTAATGT
GGCCTGTACCCTCTGGTTGCATAGGTATTCATACGGTTAAAATTTATCAGGCGCGATTGCGGCAGTTTTT
CGGGTGGTTTGTTGCCATTTTTACCTGTCTGCTGCCGTGATCGCGCTGAACGCGTTTTAGCGGTGCGTAC
AATTAAGGGATTATGGTAAATCCACTTACTGTCTGCCCTCGTAGCCATCGAGATAAACCGCAGTACTCCG
GCCACGATGCGTCCGGCGTAGAGGATCGAGATCT
