>Addgene plasmid #211015 | pHTC-HaloTag_BCL11A:1-773 | depositor partial sequence | sequence record 411510 | Insert sequence
ATGTCTCGCCGCAAGCAAGGCAAACCCCAGCACTTAAGCAAACGGGAATTCTCGCCCGAGCCTCTTGAAG
CCATTCTTACAGATGATGAACCAGACCACGGCCCGTTGGGAGCTCCAGAAGGGGATCATGACCTCCTCAC
CTGTGGGCAGTGCCAGATGAACTTCCCATTGGGGGACATTCTTATTTTTATCGAGCACAAACGGAAACAA
TGCAATGGCAGCCTCTGCTTAGAAAAAGCTGTGGATAAGCCACCTTCCCCTTCACCAATCGAGATGAAAA
AAGCATCCAATCCCGTGGAGGTTGGCATCCAGGTCACGCCAGAGGATGACGATTGTTTATCAACGTCATC
TAGAGGAATTTGCCCCAAACAGGAACACATAGCAGATAAACTTCTGCACTGGAGGGGCCTCTCCTCCCCT
CGTTCTGCACATGGAGCTCTAATCCCCACGCCTGGGATGAGTGCAGAATATGCCCCGCAGGGTATTTGTA
AAGATGAGCCCAGCAGCTACACATGTACAACTTGCAAACAGCCATTCACCAGTGCATGGTTTCTCTTGCA
ACACGCACAGAACACTCATGGATTAAGAATCTACTTAGAAAGCGAACACGGAAGTCCCCTGACCCCGCGG
GTTGGTATCCCTTCAGGACTAGGTGCAGAATGTCCTTCCCAGCCACCTCTCCATGGGATTCATATTGCAG
ACAATAACCCCTTTAACCTGCTAAGAATACCAGGATCAGTATCGAGAGAGGCTTCCGGCCTGGCAGAAGG
GCGCTTTCCACCCACTCCCCCCCTGTTTAGTCCACCACCGAGACATCACTTGGACCCCCACCGCATAGAG
CGCCTGGGGGCGGAAGAGATGGCCCTGGCCACCCATCACCCGAGTGCCTTTGACAGGGTGCTGCGGTTGA
ATCCAATGGCTATGGAGCCTCCCGCCATGGATTTCTCTAGGAGACTTAGAGAGCTGGCAGGGAACACGTC
TAGCCCACCGCTGTCCCCAGGCCGGCCCAGCCCTATGCAAAGGTTACTGCAACCATTCCAGCCAGGTAGC
AAGCCGCCCTTCCTGGCGACGCCCCCCCTCCCTCCTCTGCAATCCGCCCCTCCTCCCTCCCAGCCCCCGG
TCAAGTCCAAGTCATGCGAGTTCTGCGGCAAGACGTTCAAATTTCAGAGCAACCTGGTGGTGCACCGGCG
CAGCCACACGGGCGAGAAGCCCTACAAGTGCAACCTGTGCGACCACGCGTGCACCCAGGCCAGCAAGCTG
AAGCGCCACATGAAGACGCACATGCACAAATCGTCCCCCATGACGGTCAAGTCCGACGACGGTCTCTCCA
CCGCCAGCTCCCCGGAACCCGGCACCAGCGACTTGGTGGGCAGCGCCAGCAGCGCGCTCAAGTCCGTGGT
GGCCAAGTTCAAGAGCGAGAACGACCCCAACCTGATCCCGGAGAACGGGGACGAGGAGGAAGAGGAGGAC
GACGAGGAAGAGGAAGAAGAGGAGGAAGAGGAGGAGGAGGAGCTGACGGAGAGCGAGAGGGTGGACTACG
GCTTCGGGCTGAGCCTGGAGGCGGCGCGCCACCACGAGAACAGCTCGCGGGGCGCGGTCGTGGGCGTGGG
CGACGAGAGCCGCGCCCTGCCCGACGTCATGCAGGGCATGGTGCTCAGCTCCATGCAGCACTTCAGCGAG
GCCTTCCACCAGGTCCTGGGCGAGAAGCATAAGCGCGGCCACCTGGCCGAGGCCGAGGGCCACAGGGACA
CTTGCGACGAAGACTCGGTGGCCGGCGAGTCGGACCGCATAGACGATGGCACTGTTAATGGCCGCGGCTG
CTCCCCGGGCGAGTCGGCCTCGGGGGGCCTGTCCAAAAAGCTGCTGCTGGGCAGCCCCAGCTCGCTGAGC
CCCTTCTCTAAGCGCATCAAGCTCGAGAAGGAGTTCGACCTGCCCCCGGCCGCGATGCCCAACACGGAGA
ACGTGTACTCGCAGTGGCTCGCCGGCTACGCGGCCTCCAGGCAGCTCAAAGATCCCTTCCTTAGCTTCGG
AGACTCCAGACAATCGCCTTTTGCCTCCTCGTCGGAGCACTCCTCGGAGAACGGGAGCTTGCGCTTCTCC
ACACCGCCCGGGGAGCTGGACGGAGGGATCTCGGGGCGCAGCGGCACGGGAAGTGGAGGGAGCACGCCCC
ATATTAGTGGTCCGGGCCCGGGCAGGCCCAGCTCAAAAGAGGGCAGACGCAGCGACACTTGTTCTTCACA
CACCCCCATTCGGCGTAGTACCCAGAGAGCTCAAGATGTGTGGCAGTTTTCGGATGGAAGCTCGAGAGCC
CTTAAGTTC
